>Addgene plasmid #218681 | AAV-SYN-eGFP-oPRE | addgene full sequence | sequence record 433352 | Addgene NGS Result
CTGCGCGCTCGCTCGCTCACTGAGGCCGCCCGGGCAAAGCCCGGGCGTCGGGCGACCTTTGGTCGCCCGG
CCTCAGTGAGCGAGCGAGCGCGCAGAGAGGGAGTGGCCAACTCCATCACTAGGGGTTCCTTCTAGACAAC
TTTGTATAGAAAAGTTGCTGCAGAGGGCCCTGCGTATGAGTGCAAGTGGGTTTTAGGACCAGGATGAGGC
GGGGTGGGGGTGCCTACCTGACGACCGACCCCGACCCACTGGACAAGCACCCAACCCCCATTCCCCAAAT
TGCGCATCCCCTATCAGAGAGGGGGAGGGGAAACAGGATGCGGCGAGGCGCGTGCGCACTGCCAGCTTCA
GCACCGCGGACAGTGCCTTCGCCCCCGCCTGGCGGCGCGCGCCACCGCCGCCTCAGCACTGAAGGCGCGC
TGACGTCACTCGCCGGTCCCCCGCAAACTCCCCTTCCCGGCCACCTTGGTCGCGTCCGCGCCGCCGCCGG
CCCAGCCGGACCGCACCACGCGAGGCGCGAGATAGGGGGGCACGGGCGCGACCATCTGCGCTGCGGCGCC
GGCGACTCAGCGCTGCCTCAGTCTGCGGTGGGCAGCGGAGGAGTCGTGTCGTGCCTGAGAGCGCAGCAAG
TTTGTACAAAAAAGCAGGCTGCCACCATGGTGAGCAAGGGCGAGGAGCTGTTCACCGGGGTGGTGCCCAT
CCTGGTCGAGCTGGACGGCGACGTAAACGGCCACAAGTTCAGCGTGTCCGGCGAGGGCGAGGGCGATGCC
ACCTACGGCAAGCTGACCCTGAAGTTCATCTGCACCACCGGCAAGCTGCCCGTGCCCTGGCCCACCCTCG
TGACCACCCTGACCTACGGCGTGCAGTGCTTCAGCCGCTACCCCGACCACATGAAGCAGCACGACTTCTT
CAAGTCCGCCATGCCCGAAGGCTACGTCCAGGAGCGCACCATCTTCTTCAAGGACGACGGCAACTACAAG
ACCCGCGCCGAGGTGAAGTTCGAGGGCGACACCCTGGTGAACCGCATCGAGCTGAAGGGCATCGACTTCA
AGGAGGACGGCAACATCCTGGGGCACAAGCTGGAGTACAACTACAACAGCCACAACGTCTATATCATGGC
CGACAAGCAGAAGAACGGCATCAAGGTGAACTTCAAGATCCGCCACAACATCGAGGACGGCAGCGTGCAG
CTCGCCGACCACTACCAGCAGAACACCCCCATCGGCGACGGCCCCGTGCTGCTGCCCGACAACCACTACC
TGAGCACCCAGTCCGCCCTGAGCAAAGACCCCAACGAGAAGCGCGATCACATGGTCCTGCTGGAGTTCGT
GACCGCCGCCGGGATCACTCTCGGCATGGACGAGCTGTACAAGTAAACCCAGCTTTCTTGTACAAAGTGG
GAATTCGAGCATCTTACCGCCATTTATACCCATATTTGTTCTGTTTTTCTTGATTTGGGTATACATTTAA
ATGTTAATAAAACAAAATGGTGGGGCAATCATTTACATTTTTAGGGATATGTAATTACTAGTTCAGGTGT
ATTGCCACAAGACAAACATGTTAAGAAACTTTCCCGTTATTTACGCTCTGTTCCTGTTAATCAACCTCTG
GATTACAAAATTTGTGAAAGATTGACTGATATTCTTAACTATGTTGCTCCTTTTACGCTGTGTGGATATG
CTGCTTTATAGCCTCTGTATCTAGCTATTGCTTCCCGTACGGCTTTCGTTTTCTCCTCCTTGTATAAATC
CTGGTTGCTGTCTCTTTTAGAGGAGTTGTGGCCCGTTGTCCGTCAACGTGGCGTGGTGTGCTCTGTGTTT
GCTGACGCAACCCCCACTGGCTGGGGCATTGCCACCACCTGTCAACTCCTTTCTGGGACTTTCGCTTTCC
CCCTCCCGATCGCCACGGCAGAACTCATCGCCGCCTGCCTTGCCCGCTGCTGGACAGGGGCTAGGTTGCT
GGGCACTGATAATTCCGTGGTGTTGTCGAATTCCTAGAGCTCGCTGATCAGCCTCGACTGTGCCTTCTAG
TTGCCAGCCATCTGTTGTTTGCCCCTCCCCCGTGCCTTCCTTGACCCTGGAAGGTGCCACTCCCACTGTC
CTTTCCTAATAAAATGAGGAAATTGCATCGCATTGTCTGAGTAGGTGTCATTCTATTCTGGGGGGTGGGG
TGGGGCAGGACAGCAAGGGGGAGGATTGGGAAGAGAATAGCAGGCATGCTGGGGAGGGCCGCAGGAACCC
CTAGTGATGGAGTTGGCCACTCCCTCTCTGCGCGCTCGCTCGCTCACTGAGGCCGGGCGACCAAAGGTCG
CCCGACGCCCGGGCTTTGCCCGGGCGGCCTCAGTGAGCGAGCGAGCGCGCAGCTGCCTGCAGGGGCGCCT
GATGCGGTATTTTCTCCTTACGCATCTGTGCGGTATTTCACACCGCATA
[95 nt withheld, positions 2430-2524]
T
[46 nt withheld, positions 2526-2571]
C
[141 nt withheld, positions 2573-2713]
CCTTTGACGTTGGAGTCCACGTTCTTT
[37 nt withheld, positions 2741-2777]
ACTCTATCTCGGGCTATTCTTTTGATTTATAAGGGATTTTGCCGATTTCGGTCTATTGGTTAAAAAATGA
GCTGATTTAACAAAAATTTAACGCGAATTTTAACAAAATATTAACGTTTACAATTTTATGGTGCACTCTC
AGTACAATCTGCTCTGATGCCGCATAGTTAAGCCAGCCCCGACACCCGCCAACACCCGCTGACGCGCCCT
GACGGGCTTGTCTGCTCCCGGCATCCGCTTACAGACAAGCTGTGACCGTCTCCGGGAGCTGCATGTGTCA
GAGGTTTTCACCGTCATCACCGAAACGCGCGAGACGAAAGGGCCTCGTGATACGCCTATTTTTATAGGTT
AATGTCATGATAATAATGGTTTCTTAGACGTCAGGTGGCACTTTTCGGGGAAATGTGCGCGGAACCCCTA
TTTGTTTATTTTTCTAAATACATTCAAATATGTATCCGCTCATGAGACAATAACCCTGATAAATGCTTCA
ATAATATTGAAAAAGGAAGAGTATGAGTATTCAACATTTCCGTGTCGCCCTTATTCCCTTTTTTGCGGCA
TTTTGCCTTCCTGTTTTTGCTCACCCAGAAACGCTGGTGAAAGTAAAAGATGCTGAAGATCAGTTGGGTG
CACGAGTGGGTTACATCGAACTGGATCTCAACAGCGGTAAGATCCTTGAGAGTTTTCGCCCCGAAGAACG
TTTTCCAATGATGAGCACTTTTAAAGTTCTGCTATGTGGCGCGGTATTATCCCGTATTGACGCCGGGCAA
GAGCAACTCGGTCGCCGCATACACTATTCTCAGAATGACTTGGTTGAGTACTCACCAGTCACAGAAAAGC
ATCTTACGGATGGCATGACAGTAAGAGAATTATGCAGTGCTGCCATAACCATGAGTGATAACACTGCGGC
CAACTTACTTCTGACAACGATCGGAGGACCGAAGGAGCTAACCGCTTTTTTGCACAACATGGGGGATCAT
GTAACTCGCCTTGATCGTTGGGAACCGGAGCTGAATGAAGCCATACCAAACGACGAGCGTGACACCACGA
TGCCTGTAGCAATGGCAACAACGTTGCGCAAACTATTAACTGGCGAACTACTTACTCTAGCTTCCCGGCA
ACAATTAATAGACTGGATGGAGGCGGATAAAGTTGCAGGACCACTTCTGCGCTCGGCCCTTCCGGCTGGC
TGGTTTATTGCTGATAAATCTGGAGCCGGTGAGCGTGGAAGCCGCGGTATCATTGCAGCACTGGGGCCAG
ATGGTAAGCCCTCCCGTATCGTAGTTATCTACACGACGGGGAGTCAGGCAACTATGGATGAACGAAATAG
ACAGATCGCTGAGATAGGTGCCTCACTGATTAAGCATTGGTAACTGTCAGACCAAGTTTACTCATATATA
CTTTAGATTGATTTAAAACTTCATTTTTAATTTAAAAGGATCTAGGTGAAGATCCTTTTTGATAATCTCA
TGACCAAAATCCCTTAACGTGAGTTTTCGTTCCACTGAGCGTCAGACCCCGTAGAAAAGATCAAAGGATC
TTCTTGAGATCCTTTTTTTCTGCGCGTAATCTGCTGCTTGCAAACAAAAAAACCACCGCTACCAGCGGTG
GTTTGTTTGCCGGATCAAGAGCTACCAACTCTTTTTCCGAAGGTAACTGGCTTCAGCAGAGCGCAGATAC
CAAATACTGTTCTTCTAGTGTAGCCGTAGTTAGGCCACCACTTCAAGAACTCTGTAGCACCGCCTACATA
CCTCGCTCTGCTAATCCTGTTACCAGTGGCTGCTGCCAGTGGCGATAAGTCGTGTCTTACCGGGTTGGAC
TCAAGACGATAGTTACCGGATAAGGCGCAGCGGTCGGGCTGAACGGGGGGTTCGTGCACACAGCCCAGCT
TGGAGCGAACGACCTACACCGAACTGAGATACCTACAGCGTGAGCTATGAGAAAGCGCCACGCTTCCCGA
AGGGAGAAAGGCGGACAGGTATCCGGTAAGCGGCAGGGTCGGAACAGGAGAGCGCACGAGGGAGCTTCCA
GGGGGAAACGCCTGGTATCTTTATAGTCCTGTCGGGTTTCGCCACCTCTGACTTGAGCGTCGATTTTTGT
GATGCTCGTCAGGGGGGCGGAGCCTATGGAAAAACGCCAGCAACGCGGCCTTTTTACGGTTCCTGGCCTT
TTGCTGGCCTTTTGCTCACATGTCCTGCAGGCAG
Features (pLannotate 1.2.2; 17 found; start..end, strand, type, name):
    137..157     +  protein_bind   attB4: mutant version of attB; core recombination site for the Gateway® BP reaction BP Clonase™
    179..626     +  promoter       hSyn promoter: human synapsin I promoter; confers neuron-specific expression (Kügler et al., 2003)
    627..647     +  protein_bind   attB1: mutant version of attB; core recombination site for the Gateway® BP reaction BP Clonase™
    657..1376    +  CDS            EGFP: the original enhanced GFP (Yang et al., 1996) mammalian codon-optimized
   1380..1400    -  protein_bind   attB2: mutant version of attB; core recombination site for the Gateway® BP reaction BP Clonase™
   1408..1467    +  CDS            S (fragment): HBSAG_WHV6 - Experimental evidence at transcript level: Swiss-Prot protein existence level 2. The middle envelope protein plays an important role in the budding of the virion. It is involved in the induction of budding in a nucleocapsid independent way. In this process the majority of envelope proteins bud to form subviral lipoprotein particles of 22 nm of diameter that do not contain a nucleocapsid (By similarity). From Woodchuck hepatitis B virus (isolate w64/pWS23) (WHV).
   1599..1988    +  misc_feature   WPRE: woodchuck hepatitis virus posttranscriptional regulatory element
   2018..2129    +  polyA_signal   bGH poly(A) signal: bovine growth hormone polyadenylation signal
   2233..2373    +  repeat_region  AAV2 ITR: inverted terminal repeat of adeno-associated virus serotype 2 inverted
   2378..2429    -  misc_feature   bom (fragment): basis of mobility region from pBR322
   2448..2903    +  rep_origin     f1 ori (sequence partly withheld): f1 bacteriophage origin of replication; arrow indicates direction of (+) strand synthesis
   2904..2953    -  misc_feature   bom (fragment): basis of mobility region from pBR322
   3055..3090    -  CDS            rop (fragment): Rop protein, which maintains plasmids at low copy number; rop
   3185..3289    +  promoter       AmpR promoter: bla
   3290..4150    +  CDS            AmpR: β-lactamase; bla; confers resistance to ampicillin, carbenicillin, and related antibiotics
   4321..4909    +  rep_origin     ori: high-copy-number ColE1/pMB1/pBR322/pUC origin of replication
   4971..130     -  repeat_region  AAV2 ITR (across the origin): inverted terminal repeat of adeno-associated virus serotype 2 inverted
