[The description below was written by a language model from this plasmid's Addgene catalogue record and pLannotate feature annotations shown in this document.]
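Description:
AAV-SYN-eGFP-oPRE is an adeno-associated virus transfer (vector genome) plasmid of about 5 kb, built on a commercially assembled backbone, for neuron-directed expression of a green fluorescent reporter in mammalian cells. It is maintained in E. coli through a high-copy ColE1/pUC-type origin and selected with ampicillin via the β-lactamase gene and its own promoter. The backbone also carries an f1 phage origin and small remnants of the pBR322 bom and rop regions, which appear to be leftover fragments rather than functional elements. The record lists a recombination-deficient growth strain, consistent with the need to keep the repeat-rich ITRs intact.

The payload lies between two AAV2 inverted terminal repeats, which provide the cis signals for replication and packaging of the intervening DNA into AAV capsids when rep, cap and helper functions are supplied in trans. Within the ITRs, the human synapsin I promoter drives the 720 bp mammalian codon-optimised EGFP coding sequence, restricting expression largely to neurons. Downstream sits the "oPRE", described as an optimised, truncated form of the woodchuck hepatitis virus posttranscriptional regulatory element. The annotation detects it as a shortened WPRE match plus a small woodchuck hepatitis virus-derived fragment. This element enhances transcript stability and expression while saving packaging capacity. It is followed by a bovine growth hormone polyadenylation signal. Gateway attB4, attB1 and attB2 scars flank the promoter and reporter, reflecting modular recombination-based assembly. The construct is suited to producing AAV for labelling neurons, or as a fluorescent control vector.
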