Addgene plasmid #218681: AAV-SYN-eGFP-oPRE
Purpose: AAV vector plasmid expressing enhanced green fluorescent protein (eGFP) under the human synapsin (SYN) promoter. It also contains an optimised and truncated version of WPRE as a regulatory element.
Depositing lab: Bart Nieuwenhuis.
Backbone
  Vector backbone: N/A
  Backbone manufacturer: VectorBuilder
  Vector type: Mammalian Expression, AAV
Growth in bacteria
  Bacterial resistance: Ampicillin, 100 μg/mL
  Growth temperature: 37°C
  Growth strain: NEB Stable
  Copy number: High Copy
Gene/Insert
  Gene/Insert name: eGFP
  Species: A. victoria
  Insert size (bp): 720
Resource information
  A portion of this plasmid was derived from a plasmid made by: VectorBuilder
Terms and licenses: Academic/Nonprofit Terms; Industry Terms: Not Available to Industry
How to cite: AAV-SYN-eGFP-oPRE was a gift from Bart Nieuwenhuis (Addgene plasmid # 218681 ; http://n2t.net/addgene:218681 ; RRID:Addgene_218681)
